>Addgene plasmid #62975 | pcDNA3.1 HA-rnSOX9 PQA/S (286-507) | addgene partial sequence | sequence record 108175 | T7 5'-TAATACGACTCACTATAGGG-3'
AGCTTGGTACCATGTACCCATACGATGTTCCGGATTACCCTATCGAGACCTTCGACGTCAATGAGTTTGA
CCAATACCTGCCGCCCAACGGCCACCCAGGGGTGCCGGCCACCCACGGCCAGGTCTCCTACACTGGCAGC
TACGGCATCAGCAGCACCGCACCCACTCCAGCGACCGCGGGCCACGTGTGGATGTCAAAGCAACAGGCGC
CGCCCCCTCCTCCACAGCAGCCCCCACAGGCTCCGCAAGCCCCACAGGCGCCTCCGCAGCAGCAAGCACC
CCCGCAGCCGCAGCAGGCACCCCAGCAGCAGCAGGCGCACACGCTCACCACGCTGAGCAGCGAGCCAGGC
CAGTCCCAGAGAACGCACATCAAGACGGAGCAACTGAGCCCGAGCCACTACAGCGAGCAGCAGCAGCACT
CCCCGCAACAGATCTCCTACAGCCCCTTCAACCTTCCGCACTACAACCCCTCCTACCCAACCATCACGCG
CTCGCAGTATGACTACACCGACCACCAGAACTCCGGCTCCTACTACAGCCACGCAGCCGGCCAGGGCTCG
GGGCTCTACTCCACCTTCACCTACATGAACCCAGCGCAGCGCCCCATGTACACCCCCATCGCTGACACCT
CCGGGGTCCCTTCCATCCCGCAGACCCACAGCCCTCAGCACTGGGAACAACCCGTCTACACACAGCTCAC
CAGACCCTGAGGATCCACTAGTCCAGTGTGGTGGAATTCTGCAGATATCCAGCACAGTGGCGGCCGCTCG
AGTCTAGAGGGCCCGTTTAAACCCGCTGATCAGCCTCGACTGTGCCTTCTAGTTGCCAGCCATCTGTTGT
TTGCCCCTCCCCCGTGCCTTCCTTGACCCTGGAAGGTGCCACTCCCACTGTCCTTTCCTAATAAATGAGG
AAATTGCATCGCATTGTCTGAGTAGGTGTCATTCTATTCTGGGGGGTGGGGTGGGGCATGATAGCAAGGG
GGAG
