[The description below was written by a language model from this plasmid's Addgene catalogue record.]
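Description:
pcDNA3.1 HA-rnSOX9 PQA/S (286-507) is a mammalian expression plasmid built on the pcDNA3.1 backbone (about 5.4 kb without insert). It is maintained in E. coli as a high-copy plasmid under ampicillin selection. It also carries a neomycin resistance marker, so transfected mammalian cells can be selected with G418 when stable expression is wanted rather than transient expression.

The insert is a truncated fragment of rat (Rattus norvegicus) Sox9 encoding residues 286-507, cloned by restriction digestion between the HindIII and BamHI sites; the record does not say whether these sites survived cloning. An HA epitope tag is fused to the N terminus of the fragment, which allows detection or immunoprecipitation with anti-HA antibodies. Transcription is driven by the strong constitutive CMV promoter. The listed reverse sequencing primer anneals in the BGH region, consistent with the bovine growth hormone polyadenylation signal that normally lies downstream of the cloning site in this backbone. The "PQA/S" label in the name presumably refers to the C-terminal domains of SOX9 covered by this fragment, although the record does not define the term.

As a tagged deletion construct, the plasmid is suited to domain-mapping experiments that ask which parts of SOX9 are needed for a particular interaction or activity. The associated publication examines how SOX9 inhibits beta-TrCP-mediated protein degradation to promote nuclear GLI1 expression and cancer stem cell properties, so the fragment was probably used to test the C-terminal region's contribution in that setting. No feature table was supplied, so details beyond the catalogue fields cannot be confirmed.
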