Addgene plasmid #62975: pcDNA3.1 HA-rnSOX9 PQA/S (286-507)
Purpose: Expresses HA-tagged rat SOX9 residues 286-507
Depositing lab: Michael Ruppert. Depositing organization: West Virginia University and School of Medicine. Publication: SOX9 inhibits beta-TrCP-mediated protein degradation to promote nuclear GLI1 expression and cancer stem cell properties. Deng W, Vanderbilt DB, Lin CC, Martin KH, Brundage KM, Ruppert JM. J Cell Sci. 2015 Jan 27. pii: jcs.162164. 10.1242/jcs.162164 PubMed 25632159.
Backbone
  Vector backbone: pcDNA3.1
  Backbone size w/o insert (bp): 5428
  Vector type: Mammalian Expression
  Selectable markers: Neomycin (select with G418)
Growth in bacteria
  Bacterial resistance: Ampicillin, 100 μg/mL
  Growth temperature: 37°C
  Growth strain: XL1 Blue
  Copy number: High Copy
Gene/Insert
  Gene/Insert name: SOX9
  Species: R. norvegicus (rat)
  Mutation: codes for residues 286-507
  GenBank ID: KP732536
  Entrez Gene: Sox9 (a.k.a. SRY)
  Promoter: CMV
  Tag / fusion protein: HA (YPYDVPDY) (N terminal on insert)
  Cloning method: Restriction Enzyme; 5′ cloning site HindIII (unknown if destroyed); 3′ cloning site BamHI (unknown if destroyed)
  Sequencing primers: 5′ CMV-F; 3′ BGH-rev
Terms and licenses: Academic/Nonprofit Terms; Industry Terms: Not Available to Industry
How to cite: pcDNA3.1 HA-rnSOX9 PQA/S (286-507) was a gift from Michael Ruppert (Addgene plasmid # 62975 ; http://n2t.net/addgene:62975 ; RRID:Addgene_62975)
